Addgene plasmid #133184: pOPS0543
Purpose: Reporter plasmid with a 12-nucleotide specific "barcode" sequence. This plasmid is not available as an individual bacterial stab, but can be requested as part of the Plasmid-ID Kit (Kit #1000000168 ).
Depositing lab: Philip Poole. Depositing organization: University of Oxford. Publication: Optimizing Rhizobium-legume symbioses by simultaneous measurement of rhizobial competitiveness and N2 fixation in nodules. Mendoza-Suarez MA, Geddes BA, Sanchez-Canizares C, Ramirez-Gonzalez RH, Kirchhelle C, Jorrin B, Poole PS. Proc Natl Acad Sci U S A. 2020 May 5;117(18):9822-9831. doi: 10.1073/pnas.1921225117. Epub 2020 Apr 21. PubMed 32317381.
Backbone
  Vector backbone: pOGG026 (Addgene ID 113992)
  Vector type: Bacterial Expression
Growth in bacteria
  Bacterial resistance: Kanamycin, 50 μg/mL
  Growth temperature: 37°C
  Growth strain: ST18 (S17 delta pir delta hemA)
  Copy number: Low Copy
Gene/Insert
  Gene/Insert name: PU module (PsNifH from pOGG043), SC module (sfGFP from pOGG037), and T module (ACTCACAGGAAT and universal primer binding site)
  Species: Synthetic
  Mutation: Domesticated for Golden Gate cloning
  Cloning method: Unknown
Terms and licenses: Academic/Nonprofit Terms; Industry Terms: Not Available to Industry
Depositor comments: The only difference is the sequence: ACTCACAGGAAT . Please note that this plasmid may require a unique bacterial strain, so make sure to confirm that you can also obtain the appropriate growth strain. Please contact us or contact our distributors if you have any questions. This plasmid is not available as an individual bacterial stab, but can be requested as part of the Plasmid-ID Kit (Kit #1000000168 ).
How to cite: pOPS0543 was a gift from Philip Poole (Addgene plasmid # 133184)
