[The description below was written by a language model from this plasmid's Addgene catalogue record and pLannotate feature annotations shown in this document.]
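Description:
pOPS0543 is a low-copy, broad-host-range bacterial reporter plasmid built by Golden Gate assembly in the pOGG026 backbone, and it is one member of a set of barcoded "Plasmid-ID" constructs used to study Rhizobium–legume symbioses. The 7,030-nt annotated sequence shows an RK2/IncP-type replicon: oriV together with its trans-acting activator trfA supports replication in diverse Gram-negative bacteria, and an IncP oriT allows the plasmid to be mobilised by conjugation from a donor E. coli strain such as the ST18 host listed in the record. Selection is by kanamycin through aphA1 (nptI). Stable inheritance without antibiotic pressure, which is useful inside plant nodules, is provided by the RK2 par region. This comprises the parDE toxin–antitoxin addiction system and the parA and parB partition-related genes. Short annotated fragments of Tn5 transposase, a CloDF13 origin and lacZα appear to be backbone or cloning remnants rather than functional parts.

The payload consists of three modules. The first is the PsNifH promoter module taken from pOGG043, which is not annotated in the feature table but presumably lies in the gap upstream of the reporter. The second is a superfolder GFP coding sequence from pOGG037. The third is a terminator-position module carrying a unique 12-nucleotide barcode next to a universal primer binding site. Lambda t0 and rrnB T1 terminators insulate the cassette from the surrounding backbone. A nifH promoter would be expected to link sfGFP fluorescence to nitrogen-fixation gene expression, while the barcode, the only feature distinguishing this plasmid from its siblings, identifies the carrying strain. According to the associated publication title, the kit is used to measure rhizobial competitiveness and N2 fixation in nodules simultaneously.
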