Features (pLannotate 1.2.2; 14 found; start..end, strand, type, name):
      9..103     +  terminator     lambda t0 terminator: transcription terminator from phage lambda
    213..1025    +  CDS            aphA1: KKA1_ECOLX - Also known as nptI. Protein inferred from homology: Swiss-Prot protein existence level 3. Resistance to kanamycin and structurally-related aminoglycosides, including amikacin. From Escherichia coli.
   1179..1287    +  oriT           oriT: incP origin of transfer
   1348..2496    -  CDS            trfA: trans-acting replication protein that binds to and activates oriV
   2548..2829    -  CDS            tnpA (fragment): TN5P_ECOLX - Also known as tnp. Experimental evidence at protein level: Swiss-Prot protein existence level 1. Mediates transposition of transposon Tn5 by a 'cut and paste' mechanism. First, the monomeric transposase binds the 19 bp inverted DNA repeats flanking the transposon. Then, dimerization of the DNA- bound transposase creates a synaptic DNA complex. After nicking of the first DNA strand, excision of the transposon proceeds through a series of intermediates. The transposase then mediates the insertion of the transposon at a new site by strand transfer. The activity of the wild- type tran
   2889..3420    -  rep_origin     oriV: incP origin of replication
   3476..3511    -  rep_origin     CloDF13 ori (fragment): Plasmids containing the CloDF13 (CDF) origin of replication can be propagated in E. coli cells that contain additional plasmids with compatible origins.
   3635..3943    -  CDS            parE: PARE_ECOLX - Experimental evidence at protein level: Swiss-Prot protein existence level 1. Toxin component of a type II toxin-antitoxin (TA) system involved in plasmid partition. Acts by inhibiting DNA gyrase, converting supercoiled plasmid DNA into a singly cleaved linear form in an ATP-dependent fashion. To do so it probably interacts with one of the gyrase subunits. Gyrase inhibition is prevented by antitoxin ParD, and is reversed in vitro by incubation with ParD. In cells that have lost the plasmid filamentation and growth inhibition occur; this is suppressed when ParD is supplied in trans
   3943..4191    -  CDS            parD: PARD_ECOLX - Experimental evidence at protein level: Swiss-Prot protein existence level 1. Antitoxin component of a type II toxin-antitoxin (TA) system involved in plasmid partition. Inhibits the anti-DNA gyrase activity of toxin ParE; reverses and restores gyrase catalytic activity in vitro. The parDE operon alone is capable of stabilizing an RK2-derived minireplicon under defined growth conditions in several different Gram- negative bacteria. It does so by the post-segregational killing (PSK) of plasmid-free cells, also referred to as a plasmid addiction system. Binds its own promoter, autor
   4320..5162    +  CDS            parB: PARB4_ECOLX - Protein predicted: Swiss-Prot protein existence level 4. Involved in plasmid partition. From Escherichia coli.
   5126..5782    +  CDS            parA: PARA4_ECOLX - Protein inferred from homology: Swiss-Prot protein existence level 3. Involved in plasmid partition. From Escherichia coli.
   5942..6028    -  terminator     rrnB T1 terminator: Escherichia coli rrnB; transcription terminator T1 from the E. coli rrnB gene
   6275..6988    +  CDS            superfolder GFP: GFP variant that folds robustly even when fused to poorly folded proteins (Pédelacq et al., 2006)
   7007..7030    +  CDS            lacZα (fragment): LacZα fragment of β-galactosidase; lacZ fragment
>Addgene plasmid #133184 | pOPS0543 | addgene full sequence | sequence record 275261 | Addgene NGS Result
CGCTCTTGGACTCCTGTTGATAGATCCAGTAATGACCTCAGAACTCCATCTGGATTTGTTCAGAACGCTC
GGTTGCCGCCGGGCGTTTTTTATTGGTGAGAATCCAGGCAATTGTGTCTCAAAATCTCTGATGTTACATT
GCACAAGATAAAAATATATCATCATGAACAATAAAACTGTCTGCTTACATAAACAGTAATACAAGGGGTG
TTATGAGCCATATTCAGCGTGAAACGAGCTGTAGCCGTCCGCGTCTGAACAGCAACATGGATGCGGATCT
GTATGGCTATAAATGGGCGCGTGATAACGTGGGTCAGAGCGGCGCGACCATTTATCGTCTGTATGGCAAA
CCGGATGCGCCGGAACTGTTTCTGAAACATGGCAAAGGCAGCGTGGCGAACGATGTGACCGATGAAATGG
TGCGTCTGAACTGGCTGACCGAATTTATGCCGCTGCCGACCATTAAACATTTTATTCGCACCCCGGATGA
TGCGTGGCTGCTGACCACCGCGATTCCGGGCAAAACCGCGTTTCAGGTGCTGGAAGAATATCCGGATAGC
GGCGAAAACATTGTGGATGCGCTGGCCGTGTTTCTGCGTCGTCTGCATAGCATTCCGGTGTGCAACTGCC
CGTTTAACAGCGATCGTGTGTTTCGTCTGGCCCAGGCGCAGAGCCGTATGAACAACGGCCTGGTGGATGC
GAGCGATTTTGATGATGAACGTAACGGCTGGCCGGTGGAACAGGTGTGGAAAGAAATGCATAAACTGCTG
CCGTTTAGCCCGGATAGCGTGGTGACCCACGGCGATTTTAGCCTGGATAACCTGATTTTCGATGAAGGCA
AACTGATTGGCTGCATTGATGTGGGCCGTGTGGGCATTGCGGATCGTTATCAGGATCTGGCCATTCTGTG
GAACTGCCTGGGCGAATTTAGCCCGAGCCTGCAAAAACGTCTGTTTCAGAAATATGGCATTGATAATCCG
GATATGAACAAACTGCAATTTCATCTGATGCTGGATGAATTTTTCTAATAATTAATTGAACTACTTTTCC
GCTGCATAACCCTGCTTCGGGGTCATTATAGCGATTTTTTCGGTATATCCATCCTTTTTCGCACGATATA
CAGGATTTTGCCAAAGGGTTCGTGTAGACTTTCCTTGGTGTATCCAACGGCGTCAGCCGGGCAGGATAGG
TGAAGTAGGCCCACCCGCGAGCGGGTGTTCCTTCTTCACTGTCCCTTATTCGCACCTGGCGGTGCTCAAC
GGGAATCCTGCTCTGCGAGGCTGGCCGTAGGCCGGCCGCGATGCAGGTGGCTGCTGAACCCCCAGCCGGA
ACTGACCCCACAAGGCCCTAGCGTTTGCAATGCACCAGGTCATCATTGACCCAGGCGTGTTCCACCAGGC
CGCTGCCTCGCAACTCTTCGCAGGCTTCGCCGACCTGCTCGCGCCACTTCTTCACGCGGGTGGAATCCGA
TCCGCACATGAGGCGGAAGGTTTCCAGCTTGAGCGGGTACGGCTCCCGGTGCGAGCTGAAATAGTCGAAC
ATCCGTCGGGCCGTCGGCGACAGCTTGCGGTACTTCTCCCATATGAATTTCGTGTAGTGGTCGCCAGCAA
ACAGCACGACGATTTCCTCGTCGATCAGGACCTGGCAACGGGACGTTTTCTTGCCACGGTCCAGGACGCG
GAAGCGGTGCAGCAGCGACACCGATTCCAGGTGCCCAACGCGGTCGGACGTGAAGCCCATCGCCGTCGCC
TGTAGGCGCGACAGGCATTCCTCGGCCTTCGTGTAATACCGGCCATTGATCGACCAGCCCAGGTCCTGGC
AAAGCTCGTAGAACGTGAAGGTGATCGGCTCGCCGATAGGGGTGCGCTTCGCGTACTCCAACACCTGCTG
CCACACCAGTTCGTCATCGTCGGCCCGCAGCTCGACGCCGGTGTAGGTGATCTTCACGTCCTTGTTGACG
TGGAAAATGACCTTGTTTTGCAGCGCCTCGCGCGGGATTTTCTTGTTGCGCGTGGTGAACAGGGCAGAGC
GGGCCGTGTCGTTTGGCATCGCTCGCATCGTGTCCGGCCACGGCGCAATATCGAACAAGGAAAGCTGCAT
TTCCTTGATCTGCTGCTTCGTGTGTTTCAGCAACGCGGCCTGCTTGGCTTCGCTGACCTGTTTTGCCAGG
TCCTCGCCGGCGGTTTTTCGCTTCTTGGTCGTCATAGTTCCTCGCGTGTCGATGGTCATCGACTTCGCCA
AACCTGCCGCCTCCTGTTCGAGCCGACGCGAACGCTCCACGGCGGCCGATGGCGCGGGCAGGGCAGGGGG
AGCCAGTTGCACGCTGTCGCGCTCGATCTTGGCCGTAGCTTGCTGGACTATCGAGCCGACGGACTGGAAG
GTTTCGCGGGGCGCACGCATGACGGTGCGGCTTGCGATGGTTTCGGCATCCTCGGCGGAAAACCCCGCGT
CGATCAGTTCTTGCCTGTATGCCTTCCGGTCAAACGTCCGATTCATTCACCCTCCTTGCGGGATTGCCCC
GGAATTAATTCCCCGGATCGATCCGTCGATCTTGATCCCCTGCGCCATCAGATCCTTGGCGGCAAGAAAG
CCATCCAGTTTACTTTGCAGGGCTTCCCAACCTTACCAGAGGGCGCCCCAGCTGGCAATTCCGGTTCGCT
TGCTGTCCATAAAACCGCCCAGTCTAGCTATCGCCATGTAAGCCCACTGCAAGCTACCTGCTTTCTCTTT
GCGCTTGCGTTTTCCCTTGTCCAGATAGCCCAGTAGCTGACATTCATCCGGGGTCAGCACCGTTTCTGCG
GACTGGCTTTCTACGTGGCTGCCATTTTTGGGGTGAGGCCGTTCGCGGCCGAGGGGCGCAGCCCCTGGGG
GGATGGGAGGCCCGCGTTAGCGGGCCGGGAGGGTTCGAGAAGGGGGGGCACCCCCCTTCGGCGTGCGCGG
TCACGCGCACAGGGCGCAGCCCTGGTTAAAAACAAGGTTTATAAATATTGGTTTAAAAGCAGGTTAAAAG
ACAGGTTAGCGGTGGCCGAAAAACGGGCGGAAACCCTTGCAAATGCTGGATTTTCTGCCTGTGGACAGCC
CCTCAAATGTCAATAGGTGCGCCCCTCATCTGTCAGCACTCTGCCCCTCAAGTGTCAAGGATCGCGCCCC
TCATCTGTCAGTAGTCGCGCCCCTCAAGTGTCAATACCGCAGGGCACTTATCCCCAGGCTTGTCCACATC
ATCTGTGGGAAACTCGCGTAAAATCAGGCGTTTTCGCCGATTTGCGAGGCTGGCCAGCTCCACGTCGCCG
GCCGAAATCGAGCCTGCCCCTCATCTGTCAACGCCGCGCCGGGTGAGTCGGCCCCTCAAGTGTCAACGTC
CGCCCCTCATCTGTCAGTGAGGGCCAAGTTTTCCGCGAGGTATCCACAACGCCGGCGGCCCTACATGGCT
CTGCTGTAGTGAGTGGGTTGCGCTCCGGCAGCGGTCCTGATCCCCCGCAGAAAAAAAGGATCTCAAGAAG
ATCCTTTGATCTTTTCTACATTACTGCATGAGCTTGTGGAAGTGTGCTGAGCATAAATGATTCTCCTAGC
TGTTCTTTGGGTAAGTACGCCATCAGGACGTTGTGAGTGGCGCGATTTTTAGCGGCTGAAATCAGCCCTT
GAGCCTGTCGGCAAGTCGCGTCATGAGGTCCATGCGCTCATGCAGGATCGCCACGACCAACGCGGGTTCG
CCCGCACGCGGCAGGCAAAAAACGTAGTGGTGTTCGCAGCGGGCCATCCGCAGCGCGGGAAAGAGTTCGC
TCATGTCCTTAAACGGGCCTTCGCCGGCGGCAAGCCTGGCTATGCCCTGTTCCAGCTTAGCGATATAGCG
GCGCACCTGCGCCGCGCCCCACTCCCGGCGCGTGTAGCGGATGATGCCGCGTAGATCGGCTTCGGCCTCA
GCCGTGAGGATGTAGGCCGTCAAGCGCGATCCCCGCTGAGTTCTTCATCAAGAATTTCGCCGACGCTCTT
GGTGGACACCTTGCCGGCAAGCCCATCGTTGATGCGGTTCCCCAGCATGGTTTTCAGTTCCTGCCATGCC
TGATCGGCATCAGCGTCACCGGGGAACAGACGTTCGAGGGCGTATTGCTTAATGGTCTTGCCCTGCAAGG
CGGCCAGGGCTTTCAGGCTCTGGTGCTGCTGGTCCGTCATGTCGATTGTCAGGCGGCTCATTGGATAACC
TCCATAAAATACACGTAACCACATTAGCACATATGTGGGCGTGAGGCTACAGCGCGAGGCGCATTAAGGT
CGGGAAAATGCGCTAGGCGCATTTAAATTGCGTATTGCTGTAATGCGCCATGCCGGCTAGACTAGGCCCA
AATGGGTATACCCAATTTGACCAAGGGGGACGCGATGAGGGCGGCCAAGCACTACCGACAACTTCTATCC
ATCGACTTCAACATCGAGGCGCTGGCCTTCGTGCCTGGACCCGACGGCACACGCGGCCGGCGCATCCACG
TCCTGGGGCGCGAGGTCCGCGACCGGCCCGGCCTGGTCGAGTACCTTTCGCCGGCGTTCGGCTCGCGGGT
GGCGCTGGACGGCTACTGCAAGGCCAATTTCGATGCAGTGCTGCACCTGGCGTACCCCGATCATCAGCAA
TGGGGCCACGCATGAAGCGCCGAAGCTACGCCATGCTGCGCGCCGCTGCCGCGCTGGCCGTCCTGGTCGT
TGCCTCGCCGGCATGGGCCGAGCTGCGCGGCGAGGTCGTGCGCATCATCGACGGCGACACCATCGACGTG
CTGGTAGACAAGCAGCCGGTGCGCGTGCGCCTGGTGGACATTGACGCGCCGGAAAAGCGGCAAGCCTTCG
GCGAACGTGCGCGCCAGGCGCTGGCCGGCATGGTGTTCCGCCGGCACGTCCTGGTCGACGAGAAGGACAC
CGACCGTTACGGCCGCACGCTGGGCACCGTCTGGGTCAACATGGAGCTGGCCAGCCGGCCGCCGCAGCCG
CGCAACGTCAACGCCGCGATGGTTCACCAGGGCATGGCGTGGGCCTATCGCTTCCACGGCCGCGCGGCCG
ACCCTGAAATGCTGCGGCTCGAACAGGAGGCGCGAGGCAAGCGCGTCGGCCTCTGGTCCGATCCGCACGC
CGTCGAGCCGTGGAAATGGCGACGCGAGAGCAACAACCGGAGGGACGAAGGTTGAAGGTCGCCCGCATCT
ACCTGCGCGCCAGTACGGACGAGCAGAATCTTGAACGCCAGGAGAGCCTTGTAGCGGCCACGCGGGCCGC
CGGGTACTACGTCGCCGGCATCTACCGCGAGAAGGCGTCCGGCGCACGCGCCGACCGGCCCGAGCTGCTG
CGCATGATCGCGGACCTGCAACCTGGTGAAGTCGTCGTTGCGGAGAAGATCGACCGCATCAGCCGCTTGC
CGTTGGCCGAGGCCGAGCGCCTGGTTGCGTCGATCCGGGCCAAAGGGGCCAAGCTGGCCGTGCCTGGCGT
GGTGGACCTGTCGGAGCTGGCCGCCGAGGCGAACGGAGTGGCGAAAATCGTTCTGGAATCCGTCCAGGAC
ATGCTTTTGAAGCTCGCCTTGCAGATGGCCCGCGACGACTACGAGGATCGGCGCGAGCGTCAACGTCAGG
GTGTCCAGTTGGCGAAGGCCGCCGGCCGCTACACCGGCCGCAAACGTGACGCCGGCATGCACGACCGCAT
CATCACGCTTCGCTCCGGCGGATCGAGCATTGCCAAGACGGCCAAGCTGGTCGGATGCAGCCCGAGCCAG
GTCAAACGAGTGTGGGCGGCCTGGAACGCGCAGCAGCAAAAATAAAGCCGGGCAGTGCCCGGCTTTTCTC
ACCTTTTCGCGTCCCGCAGGGCCGCTGCGAGCGCCCTACCTAGATCCTCGCTTTCCCCCTCGGTGTAGTC
CGGCCAGGGCACGAAGGGCGCGGATGCGAACCTGTTGAGCAGGTCAGATCTAGGGCGGCGGATTTGTCCT
ACTCAGGAGAGCGTTCACCGACAAACAACAGATAAAACGAAAGGCCCAGTCTTTCGACTGAGCCTTTCGT
TTTATTTGATGCCTGCCGAATTCGGATCCGGAGCTCGACACGACATTGTCGTCACCTTTGTCGGGTCCGC
GACAAGCTTTTTGTTCCTCGATCCCGTATGTTTTCGCCTAAATATCTGAAACAGCAGCAAATTATTTTTC
GTTAGCTCAATCGGCCCACTTGGCACGAGTCTTGAAATTTATTGCGAGGCGGCGGAGCTGCCGGCCGCAT
CCGTGCGGCATAACCACGGTTGTGAACAAATGAAGGAAGGCCAAATGCGTAAAGGCGAAGAGCTGTTCAC
TGGTGTCGTCCCTATTCTGGTGGAACTGGATGGTGATGTCAACGGTCATAAGTTTTCCGTGCGTGGCGAG
GGTGAAGGTGACGCAACTAATGGTAAACTGACGCTGAAGTTCATCTGTACTACTGGTAAACTGCCGGTAC
CTTGGCCGACTCTGGTAACGACGCTGACTTATGGTGTTCAGTGCTTTGCTCGTTATCCGGACCATATGAA
GCAGCATGACTTCTTCAAGTCCGCCATGCCGGAAGGCTATGTGCAGGAACGCACGATTTCCTTTAAGGAT
GACGGCACGTACAAAACGCGTGCGGAAGTGAAATTTGAAGGCGATACCCTGGTAAACCGCATTGAGCTGA
AAGGCATTGACTTTAAAGAAGATGGCAATATCCTGGGCCATAAGCTGGAATACAATTTTAACAGCCACAA
TGTTTACATCACCGCCGATAAACAAAAAAATGGCATTAAAGCGAATTTTAAAATTCGCCACAACGTTGAG
GATGGCAGCGTGCAGCTGGCTGATCACTACCAGCAAAACACTCCAATCGGTGATGGTCCTGTTCTGCTGC
CAGACAATCACTATCTGAGCACGCAAAGCGTTCTGTCTAAAGATCCGAACGAGAAACGCGATCATATGGT
TCTGCTGGAGTTCGTAACCGCAGCGGGCATCACGCATGGTATGGATGAACTGTACAAATGAGCTTACTCA
CAGGAATCGTTTTACAACGTCGTGACTGGG
